Addgene plasmid #179129: pCAG-mSpata33-PA
Purpose: Expression vector of mouse spermatogenesis associated 33 (Spata33) tagged with PA at C-terminus, CAG promoter, rabbit globin poly(A) signal.
Depositing lab: Masahito Ikawa. Depositing organization: The University of Osaka. Publication: SPATA33 localizes calcineurin to the mitochondria and regulates sperm motility in mice. Miyata H, Oura S, Morohoshi A, Shimada K, Mashiko D, Oyama Y, Kaneda Y, Matsumura T, Abbasi F, Ikawa M. Proc Natl Acad Sci U S A. 2021 Aug 31;118(35). pii: 2106673118. doi: 10.1073/pnas.2106673118. PubMed 34446558.
Backbone
  Vector backbone: pCAG1.1
  Backbone size w/o insert (bp): 5211
  Total vector size (bp): 5613
  Modifications to backbone: pCAGGS was used as an original vector. PA sequence was added.
  Vector type: Mammalian Expression
Growth in bacteria
  Bacterial resistance: Ampicillin, 100 μg/mL
  Growth temperature: 37°C
  Growth strain: DH5alpha
  Copy number: High Copy
Gene/Insert
  Gene/Insert name: spermatogenesis associated 33 (alt name: Spata33)
  Species: M. musculus (mouse)
  Insert size (bp): 402
  Entrez Gene: Spata33 (a.k.a. 4732415M23Rik, AI847264)
  Tag / fusion protein: PA (C terminal on backbone)
  Cloning method: Restriction Enzyme; 5′ cloning site XbaI (not destroyed); 3′ cloning site EcoRV (not destroyed)
  Sequencing primers: 5′ GCCTTCTTCTTTTTCCTACAGC; 3′ GCCACACCAGCCACCACCTTCTG
Terms and licenses: Academic/Nonprofit Terms; Industry Terms: Not Available to Industry
How to cite: pCAG-mSpata33-PA was a gift from Masahito Ikawa (Addgene plasmid # 179129 ; http://n2t.net/addgene:179129 ; RRID:Addgene_179129)
