[The description below was written by a language model from this plasmid's Addgene catalogue record and pLannotate feature annotations shown in this document.]
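Description:
pCAG-mSpata33-PA is a mammalian expression plasmid built on pCAG1.1, a derivative of pCAGGS to which a PA epitope tag sequence was added. It carries the mouse spermatogenesis associated 33 (Spata33) coding sequence, an insert of about 400 bp cloned between XbaI and EcoRV sites so that the protein is fused at its C-terminus to the backbone-encoded PA tag. Expression is driven by the CAG promoter. The feature table annotates its CMV immediate-early enhancer and the chicken β-actin/rabbit β-globin chimeric intron, and the unannotated gap between them presumably holds the chicken β-actin core promoter. This arrangement gives strong, broadly active transcription in mammalian cells. Downstream of the open reading frame lies rabbit β-globin 3′ sequence, which the annotation tool picked up as a short HBB fragment, followed by the β-globin polyadenylation signal that terminates the transcript. The PA tag itself is not annotated, but it would sit just after the Spata33 coding sequence.

For propagation in E. coli, the roughly 5.6 kb plasmid has a high-copy ColE1/pUC-type origin and an ampicillin resistance gene (β-lactamase) with its own promoter. An f1 origin is also present, along with cloning-vector remnants such as T7 and T3 promoters, lacZα and lacI fragments, and the lac promoter/operator, none of which contribute to mammalian expression. No mammalian selection marker is annotated, so the construct suits transient transfection. The tag allows detection or pull-down of SPATA33 with anti-PA antibody. The associated study examined how SPATA33 localizes calcineurin to mitochondria and regulates sperm motility in mice.
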