Features (pLannotate 1.2.2; 16 found; start..end, strand, type, name):
     17..396     +  enhancer       CMV enhancer: human cytomegalovirus immediate early enhancer
    675..1689    +  intron         chimeric intron: chimera between introns from chicken β-actin and rabbit β-globin
   1750..2145    +  CDS            Spata33: SPT33_MOUSE - Experimental evidence at protein level: Swiss-Prot protein existence level 1. From Mus musculus (Mouse).
   2227..2298    +  CDS            HBB (fragment): HBB_PONPY - Experimental evidence at transcript level: Swiss-Prot protein existence level 2. Involved in oxygen transport from the lung to the various peripheral tissues. From Pongo pygmaeus (Bornean orangutan).
   2369..2424    +  polyA_signal   β-globin poly(A) signal: rabbit β-globin polyadenylation signal (Gil and Proudfoot, 1987)
   2780..2798    -  promoter       T7 promoter: promoter for bacteriophage T7 RNA polymerase
   2806..2961    +  CDS            lacZα (fragment): LacZα fragment of β-galactosidase; lacZ fragment
   2966..3394    +  rep_origin     f1 ori (sequence partly withheld): f1 bacteriophage origin of replication; arrow indicates direction of (+) strand synthesis
   3447..3551    +  promoter       AmpR promoter: bla
   3552..4412    +  CDS            AmpR: β-lactamase; bla; confers resistance to ampicillin, carbenicillin, and related antibiotics
   4583..5171    +  rep_origin     ori: high-copy-number ColE1/pMB1/pBR322/pUC origin of replication
   5354..5446    +  CDS            lacI (fragment): lac repressor; lacI; The lac repressor binds to the lac operator to inhibit transcription in E. coli. This inhibition can be relieved by adding lactose or isopropyl-β-D-thiogalactopyranoside (IPTG).
   5459..5480    +  protein_bind   CAP binding site: CAP binding activates transcription in the presence of cAMP. E. coli catabolite activator protein
   5495..5525    +  promoter       lac promoter: promoter for the E. coli lac operon
   5533..5549    +  protein_bind   lac operator: The lac repressor binds to the lac operator to inhibit transcription in E. coli. This inhibition can be relieved by adding lactose or isopropyl-β-D-thiogalactopyranoside (IPTG). lac repressor encoded by lacI
   5594..5612    +  promoter       T3 promoter: promoter for bacteriophage T3 RNA polymerase
>Addgene plasmid #179129 | pCAG-mSpata33-PA | addgene full sequence | sequence record 352815 | Addgene NGS Result
GAGCTCATCGATACTCGACATTGATTATTGACTAGTTATTAATAGTAATCAATTACGGGGTCATTAGTTC
ATAGCCCATATATGGAGTTCCGCGTTACATAACTTACGGTAAATGGCCCGCCTGGCTGACCGCCCAACGA
CCCCCGCCCATTGACGTCAATAATGACGTATGTTCCCATAGTAACGCCAATAGGGACTTTCCATTGACGT
CAATGGGTGGAGTATTTACGGTAAACTGCCCACTTGGCAGTACATCAAGTGTATCATATGCCAAGTACGC
CCCCTATTGACGTCAATGACGGTAAATGGCCCGCCTGGCATTATGCCCAGTACATGACCTTATGGGACTT
TCCTACTTGGCAGTACATCTACGTATTAGTCATCGCTATTACCATGGTCGAGGTGAGCCCCACGTTCTGC
TTCACTCTCCCCATCTCCCCCCCCTCCCCACCCCCAATTTTGTATTTATTTATTTTTTAATTATTTTGTG
CAGCGATGGGGGCGGGGGGGGGGGGGGNSGCGCGCCRGGSGGGGSGGGGSGGGGSGRGGGGSGGGGSGGG
GSGRGGSGGAGAGGTGCGGCGGCAGCCAATCAGAGCGGCGCGCTCCGAAAGTTTCCTTTTATGGCGAGGC
GGCGGCGGCGGCGGCCCTATAAAAAGCGAAGCGCGCGGCGGGCGGGAGTCGCTGCGCGCTGCCTTCGCCC
CGTGCCCCGCTCCGCCGCCGCCTCGCGCCGCCCGCCCCGGCTCTGACTGACCGCGTTACTCCCACAGGTG
AGCGGGCGGGACGGCCCTTCTCCTCCGGGCTGTAATTAGCGCTTGGTTTAATGACGGCTTGTTTCTTTTC
TGTGGCTGCGTGAAAGCCTTGAGGGGCTCCGGGAGGGCCCTTTGTGCGGGGGGAGCGGCTCGGGGGGTGC
GTGCGTGTGTGTGTGCGTGGGGAGCGCCGCGTGCGGCTCCGCGCTGCCCGGCGGCTGTGAGCGCTGCGGG
CGCGGCGCGGGGCTTTGTGCGCTCCGCAGTGTGCGCGAGGGGAGCGCGGCCGGGGGCGGTGCCCCGCGGT
GCGGGGGGGGCTGCGAGGGGAACAAAGGCTGCGTGCGGGGTGTGTGCGTGGGGGGGTGAGCAGGGGGTGT
GGGCGCGTCGGTCGGGCTGCAACCCCCCCTGCACCCCCCTCCCCGAGTTGCTGAGCACGGCCCGGCTTCG
GGTGCGGGGCTCCGTACGGGGCGTGGCGCGGGGCTCGCCGTGCCGGGCGGGGGGTGGCGGCAGGTGGGGG
TGCCGGGCGGGGCGGGGCCGCCTCGGGCCGGGGAGGGCTCGGGGGAGGGGCGCGGCGGCCCCCGGAGCGC
CGGCGGCTGTCGAGGCGCGGCGAGCCGCAGCCATTGCCTTTTATGGTAATCGTGCGAGAGGGCGCAGGGA
CTTCCTTTGTCCCAAATCTGTGCGGAGCCGAAATCTGGGAGGCGCCGCCGCACCCCCTCTAGCGGGCGCG
GGGCGAAGCGGTGCGGCGCCGGCAGGAAGGAAATGGGCGGGGAGGGCCTTCGTGCGTCGCCGCGCCGCCG
TCCCCTTCTCCCTCTCCAGCCTCGGGGCTGTCCGCGGGGGGACGGCTGCCTTCGGGGGGGACGGGGCAGG
GCGGGGTTCGGCTTCTGGCGTGTGACCGGCGGCTCTAGCCTCTGCTAACCATGTTCATGCCTTCTTCTTT
TTCCTACAGCTCCTGGGCAACGTGCTGGTTATTGTGCTGTCTCATCATTTTGGCAAATCTAGAGCCGCCA
TGGGCCAGTCGAAAAGCAAACCCAGAGAGAAGAAAGAGGAGGAGAAGAGCACTACCACTTTAGTTACAAA
GTCTAAGGAGAAAGTAATGGAGAAGGAGGCCAAGCAGTCTGACAAGGAGTCGCAGCCTGCCGAAAGCCTG
TTGTTCGCGACATCCAAGCACTCAAGGCCGTCGTCTTCGTCTGAAGACAAACCTGAGACAAAGCAAAGGT
CAAGCAAGAAGAGAAGTGTCATCCCGCAGATCATCATCACCCGGGCCTCCAACGAGACGCTAATCAGCTA
CGGCATCCCCGACAACGATGAACAGAGAACCATTCGGGAGCATGCCGACTGGGGTCCTTACCACCGACAC
AGGAGCCCCAGCACAATAGCAGCCTATGATGTACACAACACAGAAGATATCAAGCTTGTCGACGCGGCCC
TCGAGGCTAGCGGCGTTGCCATGCCAGGTGCCGAAGATGATGTGGTGTAAATCGAGACTCCTCAGGTGCA
GGCTGCCTATCAGAAGGTGGTGGCTGGTGTGGCCAATGCCCTGGCTCACAAATACCACTGAGATCTTTTT
CCCTCTGCCAAAAATTATGGGGACATCATGAAGCCCCTTGAGCATCTGACTTCTGGCTAATAAAGGAAAT
TTATTTTCATTGCAATAGTGTGTTGGAATTTTTTGTGTCTCTCACTCGGAAGGACATATGGGAGGGCAAA
TCATTTAAAACATCAGAATGAGTATTTGGTTTAGAGTTTGGCAACATATGCCCATATGCTGGCTGCCATG
AACAAAGGTTGGCTATAAAGAGGTCATCAGTATATGAAACAGCCCCCTGCTGTCCATTCCTTATTCCATA
GAAAAGCCTTGACTTGAGGTTAGATTTTTTTTATATTTTGTTTTGTGTTATTTTTTTCTTTAACATCCCT
AAAATTTTCCTTACATGTTTTACTAGCCAGATTTTTCCTCCTCTCCTGACTACTCCCAGTCATAGCTGTC
CCTCTTCTCTTATGAAGATCCCTCGACTTAATTAAGGTACCCAATTCGCCCTATAGTGAGTCGTATTACG
CGCGCTCACTGGCCGTCGTTTTACAACGTCGTGACTGGGAAAACCCTGGCGTTACCCAACTTAATCGCCT
TGCAGCACATCCCCCTTTCGCCAGCTGGCGTAATAGCGAAGAGGCCCGCACCGATCGCCCTTCCCAACAG
TTGCGCAGCCTGAATGGCGAATGGG
[124 nt withheld, positions 2966-3089]
C
[91 nt withheld, positions 3091-3181]
A
[49 nt withheld, positions 3183-3231]
CCTTTGACGTTGGAGTCCACGTTCTTT
[37 nt withheld, positions 3259-3295]
ACCCTATCTCGGTCTATTCTTTTGATTTATAAGGGATTTTGCCGATTTCGGCCTATTGGTTAAAAAATGA
GCTGATTTAACAAAAATTTAACGCGAATTTTAACAAAATATTAACGCTTACAATTTAGGTGGCACTTTTC
GGGGAAATGTGCGCGGAACCCCTATTTGTTTATTTTTCTAAATACATTCAAATATGTATCCGCTCATGAG
ACAATAACCCTGATAAATGCTTCAATAATATTGAAAAAGGAAGAGTATGAGTATTCAACATTTCCGTGTC
GCCCTTATTCCCTTTTTTGCGGCATTTTGCCTTCCTGTTTTTGCTCACCCAGAAACGCTGGTGAAAGTAA
AAGATGCTGAAGATCAGTTGGGTGCACGAGTGGGTTACATCGAACTGGATCTCAACAGCGGTAAGATCCT
TGAGAGTTTTCGCCCCGAAGAACGTTTTCCAATGATGAGCACTTTTAAAGTTCTGCTATGTGGCGCGGTA
TTATCCCGTATTGACGCCGGGCAAGAGCAACTCGGTCGCCGCATACACTATTCTCAGAATGACTTGGTTG
AGTACTCACCAGTCACAGAAAAGCATCTTACGGATGGCATGACAGTAAGAGAATTATGCAGTGCTGCCAT
AACCATGAGTGATAACACTGCGGCCAACTTACTTCTGACAACGATCGGAGGACCGAAGGAGCTAACCGCT
TTTTTGCACAACATGGGGGATCATGTAACTCGCCTTGATCGTTGGGAACCGGAGCTGAATGAAGCCATAC
CAAACGACGAGCGTGACACCACGATGCCTGTAGCAATGGCAACAACGTTGCGCAAACTATTAACTGGCGA
ACTACTTACTCTAGCTTCCCGGCAACAATTAATAGACTGGATGGAGGCGGATAAAGTTGCAGGACCACTT
CTGCGCTCGGCCCTTCCGGCTGGCTGGTTTATTGCTGATAAATCTGGAGCCGGTGAGCGTGGGTCTCGCG
GTATCATTGCAGCACTGGGGCCAGATGGTAAGCCCTCCCGTATCGTAGTTATCTACACGACGGGGAGTCA
GGCAACTATGGATGAACGAAATAGACAGATCGCTGAGATAGGTGCCTCACTGATTAAGCATTGGTAACTG
TCAGACCAAGTTTACTCATATATACTTTAGATTGATTTAAAACTTCATTTTTAATTTAAAAGGATCTAGG
TGAAGATCCTTTTTGATAATCTCATGACCAAAATCCCTTAACGTGAGTTTTCGTTCCACTGAGCGTCAGA
CCCCGTAGAAAAGATCAAAGGATCTTCTTGAGATCCTTTTTTTCTGCGCGTAATCTGCTGCTTGCAAACA
AAAAAACCACCGCTACCAGCGGTGGTTTGTTTGCCGGATCAAGAGCTACCAACTCTTTTTCCGAAGGTAA
CTGGCTTCAGCAGAGCGCAGATACCAAATACTGTTCTTCTAGTGTAGCCGTAGTTAGGCCACCACTTCAA
GAACTCTGTAGCACCGCCTACATACCTCGCTCTGCTAATCCTGTTACCAGTGGCTGCTGCCAGTGGCGAT
AAGTCGTGTCTTACCGGGTTGGACTCAAGACGATAGTTACCGGATAAGGCGCAGCGGTCGGGCTGAACGG
GGGGTTCGTGCACACAGCCCAGCTTGGAGCGAACGACCTACACCGAACTGAGATACCTACAGCGTGAGCT
ATGAGAAAGCGCCACGCTTCCCGAAGGGAGAAAGGCGGACAGGTATCCGGTAAGCGGCAGGGTCGGAACA
GGAGAGCGCACGAGGGAGCTTCCAGGGGGAAACGCCTGGTATCTTTATAGTCCTGTCGGGTTTCGCCACC
TCTGACTTGAGCGTCGATTTTTGTGATGCTCGTCAGGGGGGCGGAGCCTATGGAAAAACGCCAGCAACGC
GGCCTTTTTACGGTTCCTGGCCTTTTGCTGGCCTTTTGCTCACATGTTCTTTCCTGCGTTATCCCCTGAT
TCTGTGGATAACCGTATTACCGCCTTTGAGTGAGCTGATACCGCTCGCCGCAGCCGAACGACCGAGCGCA
GCGAGTCAGTGAGCGAGGAAGCGGAAGAGCGCCCAATACGCAAACCGCCTCTCCCCGCGCGTTGGCCGAT
TCATTAATGCAGCTGGCACGACAGGTTTCCCGACTGGAAAGCGGGCAGTGAGCGCAACGCAATTAATGTG
AGTTAGCTCACTCATTAGGCACCCCAGGCTTTACACTTTATGCTTCCGGCTCGTATGTTGTGTGGAATTG
TGAGCGGATAACAATTTCACACAGGAAACAGCTATGACCATGATTACGCCAAGCGCGCAATTAACCCTCA
CTAAAGGGAACAAAAGCTG
